>Addgene plasmid #32828 | Lenti GFP-AMOT p130 | addgene full sequence | sequence record 249050 | Addgene NGS Result
TTTCCATAGGCTCCGCCCCCCTGACGAGCATCACAAAAATCGACGCTCAAGTCAGAGGTGGCGAAACCCG
ACAGGACTATAAAGATACCAGGCGTTTCCCCCTGGAAGCTCCCTCGTGCGCTCTCCTGTTCCGACCCTGC
CGCTTACCGGATACCTGTCCGCCTTTCTCCCTTCGGGAAGCGTGGCGCTTTCTCATAGCTCACGCTGTAG
GTATCTCAGTTCGGTGTAGGTCGTTCGCTCCAAGCTGGGCTGTGTGCACGAACCCCCCGTTCAGCCCGAC
CGCTGCGCCTTATCCGGTAACTATCGTCTTGAGTCCAACCCGGTAAGACACGACTTATCGCCACTGGCAG
CAGCCACTGGTAACAGGATTAGCAGAGCGAGGTATGTAGGCGGTGCTACAGAGTTCTTGAAGTGGTGGCC
TAACTACGGCTACACTAGAAGAACAGTATTTGGTATCTGCGCTCTGCTGAAGCCAGTTACCTTCGGAAAA
AGAGTTGGTAGCTCTTGATCCGGCAAACAAACCACCGCTGGTAGCGGTGGTTTTTTTGTTTGCAAGCAGC
AGATTACGCGCAGAAAAAAAGGATCTCAAGAAGATCCTTTGATCTTTTCTACGGGGTCTGACGCTCAGTG
GAACGAAAACTCACGTTAAGGGATTTTGGTCATGAGATTATCAAAAAGGATCTTCACCTAGATCCTTTTA
AATTAAAAATGAAGTTTTAAATCAATCTAAAGTATATATGAGTAAACTTGGTCTGACAGTTACCAATGCT
TAATCAGTGAGGCACCTATCTCAGCGATCTGTCTATTTCGTTCATCCATAGTTGCCTGACTCCCCGTCGT
GTAGATAACTACGATACGGGAGGGCTTACCATCTGGCCCCAGTGCTGCAATGATACCGCGAGACCCACGC
TCACCGGCTCCAGATTTATCAGCAATAAACCAGCCAGCCGGAAGGGCCGAGCGCAGAAGTGGTCCTGCAA
CTTTATCCGCCTCCATCCAGTCTATTAATTGTTGCCGGGAAGCTAGAGTAAGTAGTTCGCCAGTTAATAG
TTTGCGCAACGTTGTTGCCATTGCTACAGGCATCGTGGTGTCACGCTCGTCGTTTGGTATGGCTTCATTC
AGCTCCGGTTCCCAACGATCAAGGCGAGTTACATGATCCCCCATGTTGTGCAAAAAAGCGGTTAGCTCCT
TCGGTCCTCCGATCGTTGTCAGAAGTAAGTTGGCCGCAGTGTTATCACTCATGGTTATGGCAGCACTGCA
TAATTCTCTTACTGTCATGCCATCCGTAAGATGCTTTTCTGTGACTGGTGAGTACTCAACCAAGTCATTC
TGAGAATAGTGTATGCGGCGACCGAGTTGCTCTCGCCCGGCGTCAATACGGGATAATACCGCGCCACATA
GCAGAACTTTAAAAGTGCTCATCATTGGAAAACGTTCTTCGGGGCGAAAACTCTCAAGGATCTTACCGCT
GTTGAGATCCAGTTCGATGTAACCCACTCGTGCACCCAACTGATCTTCAGCATCTTTTACTTTCACCAGC
GTTTCTGGGTGAGCAAAAACAGGAAGGCAAAATGCCGCAAAAAAGGGAATAAGGGCGACACGGAAATGTT
GAATACTCATACTCTTCCTTTTTCAATATTATTGAAGCATTTATCAGGGTTATTGTCTCATGAGCGGATA
CATATTTGAATGTATTTAGAAAAATAAACAAATAGGGGTTCCGCGCACATTTCCCCGAAAAGTGCCACCT
GACGTCTAAGAAACCATTATTATCATGACATTAACCTATAAAAATAGGCGTATCACGAGGCCCTTTCGTC
TCGCGCGTTTCGGTGATGACGGTGAAAACCTCTGACACATGCAGCTCCCGGAGACGGTCACAGCTTGTCT
GTAAGCGGATGCCGGGAGCAGACAAGCCCGTCAGGGCGCGTCAGCGGGTGTTGGCGGGTGTCGGGGCTGG
CTTAACTATGCGGCATCAGAGCAGATTGTACTGAGAGTGCACCATTCGACGCTCTCCCTTATGCGACTCC
TGCATTAGGAAGCAGCCCAGTAGTAGGTTGAGGCCGTTGAGCACCGCCGCCGCAAGGAATGGTGCATGCA
AGGAGATGGCGCCCAACAGTCCCCCGGCCACGGGGCCTGCCACCATACCCACGCCGAAACAAGCGCTCAT
GAGCCCGAAGTGGCGAGCCCGATCTTCCCCATCGGTGATGTCGGCGATATAGGCGCCAGCAACCGCACCT
GTGGCGCCGGTGATGCCGGCCACGATGCGTCCGGCGTAGAGGATCTGGCTAGCGATGACCCTGCTGATTG
GTTCGCTGACCATTTCCGGGTGCGGGACGGCGTTACCAGAAACTCAGAAGGTTCGTCCAACCAAACCGAC
TCTGACGGCAGTTTACGAGAGAGATGATAGGGTCTGCTTCAGTAAGCCAGATGCTACACAATTAGGCTTG
TACATATTGTCGTTAGAACGCGGCTACAATTAATACATAACCTTATGTATCATACACATACGATTTAGGT
GACACTATAGAATACACGGAATTAATTCTAGATTACTTATAATACCTAATAGATTGTAAATGCTAAATAA
AGTTGTTATACTGTGCTGTTTTTCTGATTTGTATTTTTTTATTGTTGTATTGCTATTTTTAATTTTTTCC
CAATATTTTTGATCCACAGTTGGTTGGATTTTTGTTGTGGAACCTGCAGATGAGGAAGGCTGACTTTATA
TGATAATATCAAACTGGAAAAATTGATGTTAGAATAAAGATGTGTTTCTGAGATTAAATTAGATTTTAAT
AAAAATTACCCCAGTCTCAGGTTTTCTATCTGCAATGTGAAATGATCTCAGAGAAGAATAAATTTTAACC
ATTTACATTATTAAATTGAAATCACTAAAAGTAAAACAAAGGTGTGAGACTATATAATAGATTGTTTTCC
TTATTTCAGAGTCTTTGGAACAAATTCTTCCAAGATAAAGAACTTCGATCAATGATTGAACAAGATGTCA
AAAGAACGTATGTAGAACTATTTACATGTTACTTTCAATAATTCAAATTGTTGTTATCTCTTTCTAATTT
TAACAAAACACAAAATCTGCAGTCAACTTAATTGAATGCAGTATTCTACTTGTGTTAATAACAAACTTGT
TTTGACAAATTGTGATAATAAGGATTGTTTTCTACTCTAATGATACACATTTCTATGTTCCCTTTTTAAA
AGTAAATTACATTTATAATATTGATAATCTTCAATAATATTTAATTAGTTTTATCAAGTTCCAACAATTA
TTTGAAGTCATATTTAAGGTTATATTGTATAGTCTTGTTGCCAGAAAAATTTATCCCTTGCTTTATGCAT
TTGAATCCCTTTCTAACCAAGTTACTTGTTAAAACTTGTTAAATGACAACTGTTATTCTTATCCTCACTT
CTCTTCTTCTTGAAGCTATTCAGGTTTGCAAACAATTTCTTCTCTCAATCTACTCAGTATTTACTATATA
AAAGGGTAATTTGTTACTTAGCATAATGTCCATAACTTTGATATATTCGACTGAGTCATAGGGTGAGGAG
TAAATGGAATTTGTGTCAGAAGATCATAGAGTCGTAACTAACGGATGCTGTAATTGTGGGAAAATTACTT
CAACATCTTTCCCTCTCAGTTTCCTCTTGTGTTAAATGGGGATAATAGTAATCATCTCTTATGATATTTG
AGGATTAATTAATATCTGTCAGAATAGTAAATTAGATAAGTTTATACTTTAAACTATAAATCATTATATA
AATGTTAGTAAACTTAATGTAATCCTTAGGATCTGGGATTAGCCAGGTATGTGCAGAATCGTGAGTATCT
CTGGTGGCTTCTTCCAAGTACTTCTGCAGCTTTGCCTGTGTGCTCCACTCCTAGTTCAATTCCTGCTAAA
TCTATTATAATGTCAAGGCCTCTCACTCTCTGATATTCATTTCTTTGCAAGTTATAAATACTGAATAATA
AGATGACATGAACTACTACTGCTAGAGATTTTCCACACTGACTAAAAGGGTCTGAGGGATCTCTAGTTAC
CAGAGTCACACAACAGACGGGCACACACTACTTGAAGCACTCAAGGCAAGCTTTATTGAGGCTTAAGCAG
TGGGTTCCCTAGTTAGCCAGAGAGCTCCCAGGCTCAGATCTGGTCTAACCAGAGAGACCCAGTACAAGCA
AAAAGCAGCTGCTTATATGCAGCATCTGAGGGCTCGCCACTCCCCAGTCCCGCCCAGGCCACGCCTCCCT
GGAAAGTCCCCAGCGGAAAGTCCCTTGTAGCAAGCTCGATGTCAGCAGTTCTTGAAGTACTCCGGATGCA
GCTCTCGGGCCATGTGATGAAATGCTAGGCGGCTGTCAAACCTCCACTCTAATACTTCTCTCTCCGGGTC
ATCCATCCCATGCAGGCTCACAGGGTGTAACAAGCGGGTGTTCTCTCCTTCATTGGCTTCTTCTACCTTC
TCTTGCTCAACTGGTACTAGCTTGTAGCACCATCCAAAGGTCAGTGGATATCTGATCCCTGGCCCTGGTG
TGTAGTTCTGCCAATCAGGGAAGTAGCCTTGTGTGTGGTAGATCCACAGATCAAGGATATCTTGTCTTCG
TTGGGAGTGAATTAGCCCTTCCAGTCCCCCCTTTTCTTTTAAAAAGTGGCTAAGATCTACAGCTGCCTTG
TAAGTCATTGGTCTTAAAGGTACCTGAGGTGTGACTGGAAAACCCACCTCCTCCTCCTCTTGTGCTTCTA
GCCAGGCACAATCAGCATTGGTAGCTGCTGTATTGCTACTTGTGATTGCTCCATGTTTTTCTAGGTCTCG
ACTGCAGAATTCCAGGCGGGGAGGCGGCCCAAAGGGAGATCCGACTCGTCTGAGGGCGAAGGCGAAGACG
CGGAAGAGGCCGCAGAGCCGGCAGCAGGCCGCGGGAAGGAAGGTCCGCTGGATTGAGGGCCGAAGGGACG
TAGCAGAAGGACGTCCCGCGCAGAATCCAGGTGGCAACACAGGCGAGCAGCCATGGAAAGGACGTCAGCT
TCCCCGACAACACCACGGAATTGTCAGTGCCCAACAGCCGAGCCCCTGTCCAGCAGCGGGCAAGGCAGGC
GGCGATGAGTTCCGCCGTGGCAATAGGGAGGGGGAAAGCGAAAGTCCCGGAAAGGAGCTGACAGGTGGTG
GCAATGCCCCAACCAGTGGGGGTTGCGTCAGCAAACACAGTGCACACCACGCCACGTTGCCTGACAACGG
GCCACAACTCCTCATAAAGAGACAGCAACCAGGATTTATACAAGGAGGAGAAAATGAAAGCCATACGGGA
AGCAATAGCATGATACAAAGGCATTAAAGCAGCGTATCCACATAGCGTAAAAGGAGCAACATAGTTAAGA
ATACCAGTCAATCTTTCACAAATTTTGTAATCCAGAGGTTGATTCTCGAGTTAGATGAGATATTCCACCA
TCTCTGCATCAGGCTCTTGTCCCAGGATCTGAATGGGAGTTTTTCTTTCCAGAGTATTGGAGTGGAACAC
AGGCCCATCTGTTTTGTCTGGATTGCAGGTCAAACTTGGTATAGACAAACGATGTGGTCCAGGACCGGTA
GCTGGACTTGCAGGAACCTCAGCCTGAGCCACAGCTGGAGTTGGAGTTGGAGCTGGAGTTGGAGCCACAG
CCGGAGCTGAAGTTGGTGCCTGAGTCTGAGCAGGAGCAGAAGCCTGAGCCGCTGCTGGAGCTGGGACCGG
AACCAGAGCCGGAGCTGGAACTGGAGCCGGAGCAGCTGGAGCAACCTGAACAGCAGCAGCAGCAGCAGCA
GAAGGAGCAACGGCAGCAGCTGAGGCAACAGAGGCAGCAGCTGGAATCTGACCAGCAGCAGCTGGAGAAA
CAGCAGCAGCAGTAGCAGCGGCAGTGGCTGGAGACGGGGCAGCAGCAGCAGCTGGAGCAGCAGCAGCAGC
AACAGCAACTGGAGCAGCAGCTACCATGGTGGTGGTGATGGTGGCAGCAGTGGCAGTGATGGCGGCAGCA
GTGGCGGCAGCAGCAACTGGAGCAGGAACAGAGATGGGAGCAACAGCTGCAGTTTTGTTCGATTCCGTCC
CACGTTCAGTTTGGGTACTGCAGTCTCGGCTGTCTGTCTTGGAGTGAGCCGAGAGCAGGGGAGTCGAGGG
TGGCACAGGCGAGGGTGTGGAAGGGACATATTCAGCACGGTAGTCTCCACCCAGGAGAATGCCTAGGCTC
CCCTTCCAGCTCTTGTCGTCTCGCTTTTCTTCCATGATGGGGGAGCCAGTCAGGGTGGATGAGTGGGAGA
GCAAGCCTGATCCAGCATTGGAAATGGACATCAGAGACTTCGCTGGCCGCATGCACGACAGCTGCTCTGT
CTTGCTCGGCTCCTTCCGGGAACGCTGCTGGAGTACTTTGATCATGGCATCCTTCTCAATAATCTGGGCA
TGGAGGGTCTTAATCCTGCCCTCCATGTCAAGGCAACGCTTATTGGCCATCAAGATTTCTTCCTCCTCTT
TCTGGATGCGAGCTTCTAGAGCTGTGTCATAGCTGGTGTTAGGAGAGTGACTGATGACTGTTGTGTCCCT
CTGAGCAGCCACAGTTGCAGCAGCATCCAGAGCAAAATGTCTCATCACATTCTCCTCCAAATATTTCTGC
TCCCACTTTGTCATATCAGCTTCCAGAGCCAGAATCCTCTCCTCTTTCTCCCGAAGGAGCTCCATCAGTG
CAGCAGCATTGTATTCTGAAACGTTGGTGGGCTGACAGTTGCCCTGACGCTGCTGGATTCTCAGGGATTC
CAGTTCCCTCTCCAGTCGTGTCCGGAGACGGTGCTCTAGCTGCTCACGTTTTTCACATGCTGCCTGGAGC
TGTACAAGGGCCTGCTGCATCTTCTCCACCTTGTCAACGTACACTTGCTTCTTTTTCAGCTCTTCTTCCA
GCTTTACCACCTTGGCCTGGGCATTACTCAGGGCCTGATCTCGGATTTCGATGTGTCGTCTTTGGTCCTC
ATTGGTAGAACGGGCAGTGGCCAGCTCCGCTTCCAGCTTCTCCTTCTCACGCTGGCTTTCTTTATTTTTT
GCAAAGAGCTGCGAGATGGTTTTTCTGGTGTCCTCTGACCCCTCATATTCCTTCTCTGCAAGCTGCTTGT
TGGCAGTCTCTAGACGCTCTCTCAGATCCCTGTTGAAATCATGCATCCTCCGAATCTCGCCCTCTAGCTT
GTTTCTCATGGCTTTCTCTAGGGCCTCTCTTTTGGAGGATGACTTCACGAGGTTCTCATATGCCTCCGAG
ACGCGCTGGATTTCTGTCTCCACCTTCTGCAGTCTTGCCACCTTCTCATAGCATCCTTCCAACTCTTGCC
TCAAGTTCCGGTTCTCGTCTGAGAGGATCTCAACCATCTGCTGGGCTCTGGAAACAATGGCAAAAGGGTC
TGCTGGCACTGGCTGATAAGAAGCAGAGGATGGCTGAGCCCGAGGCATAGCTGAATAGGCTTCTCCTGGC
TGCTGCTGTGGCTGCTGCTGCTGCTGTTGTTGGTGGTGATGGTGATGATGGTGCTGCTGCTGCTGTTGCT
GCTGCTGCTGACTCAGGCCAGGTTGGGAGAGACGGTAATGATCCCCCTGGTGAGCCTGATTAGGAAGGAA
ATGCTGCTGCGGCCTAGGCAGGTGAGCTGAATGGTCTCCCTGGTTTGGGACCAAGGGGTGTCGGGCAGGA
GACAATCTAGTGGATGGTGGAGATTGTAGCAAGGGCAAGGACCCCCCAGAGGTCAGAGAAGAAGTAGGGC
TGTGAGGCTGCGAGTTCCTGGCTGACAATGGCAATGAGATGTCCTGCGCTGGCCTGGCTGCTCCATACTC
AGGGGGATGCTGATACCTCATCAGTTGCCCCTCTGTTCTCCCTGGCTGGTTCAGGCGATGCTCACTATAG
AAGTGCCCTGGCTCTTGGGGCTTGCACACTACAGATTGGGGTGGCATGCCCTTGAAGGGATATTCTGGTG
GGGGGCCTCGGTGTTCCATGCCCTTCAGGCTATGCTGGTTAGGAAGTGGCCCTTGGGCCTTGTAGAATTC
ACTGGAACTTGTGGGATTCTTGTAGAGGTCATTGGGTTGTGGTGGGGAGAGGGGAGCACTGGTAACAGGT
GGATGGGCCTTAACTCCACTGGTGGCCAGTGACATCTGCATTAGTCGTTCACTCAAGGAACGGACATGCC
CTTGCTTAAGGTCTCTGAGTCCCTCATCTTGGTGCATCTTTCCAGGATTGAGCCGCTGAACTGATGGGCG
TCCCTCAGTCCTCATCTTCTGGTTGGTGACTCCAGTGACATAGAAGGCAGCTCCAACACTGGCATGCTGT
TGGCCCCGAAAGTACTGGGACTGGACCTTGGCTTCTTCATAGGTCGGGAGTTCTTCATTATTTTGCATTC
GAGGAGACAGCTGCTTCTCCATGATGAGGTTTTCTGACTGGATTTCCTGCCCCTGGGGTTCTTGTCGAGC
AGCATGAGCCACAAGCTGTTGGTGGTGGTCTTGGGGACTCAACACATCACTCTGAGGGCCCGGGTTCCCA
CTGCCACTGGGGAAAGGAGGGCCATTCCCTGTGGCTTGCTGGTGTATGGCAAGCAGGCTGCGATTCTCAC
TAGGATTGCCATAGCGAAGCTGCTCTTGTAGCAAACGCTGCAATACCGTGGTCCCTCCACTTGGCTGTTC
GTCAGAATTTCTCATGGATCCCTTGTACAGCTCGTCCATGCCGAGAGTGATCCCGGCGGCGGTCACGAAC
TCCAGCAGGACCATGTGATCGCGCTTCTCGTTGGGGTCTTTGCTCAGGGCGGACTGGGTGCTCAGGTAGT
GGTTGTCGGGCAGCAGCACGGGGCCGTCGCCGATGGGGGTGTTCTGCTGGTAGTGGTCGGCGAGCTGCAC
GCTGCCGTCCTCGATGTTGTGGCGGATCTTGAAGTTCACCTTGATGCCGTTCTTCTGCTTGTCGGCCATG
ATATAGACGTTGTGGCTGTTGTAGTTGTACTCCAGCTTGTGCCCCAGGATGTTGCCGTCCTCCTTGAAGT
CGATGCCCTTCAGCTCGATGCGGTTCACCAGGGTGTCGCCCTCGAACTTCACCTCGGCGCGGGTCTTGTA
GTTGCCGTCGTCCTTGAAGAAGATGGTGCGCTCCTGGACGTAGCCTTCGGGCATGGCGGACTTGAAGAAG
TCGTGCTGCTTCATGTGGTCGGGGTAGCGGCTGAAGCACTGCACGCCGTAGGTCAGGGTGGTCACGAGGG
TGGGCCAGGGCACGGGCAGCTTGCCGGTGGTGCAGATGAACTTCAGGGTCAGCTTGCCGTAGGTGGCATC
GCCCTCGCCCTCGCCGGACACGCTGAACTTGTGGCCGTTTACGTCGCCGTCCAGCTCGACCAGGATGGGC
ACCACCCCGGTGAACAGCTCCTCGCCCTTGCTCACCATGGTGGTAGATCCTCTAGTAGAGTCGGTGTCTT
CTATGGAGGTCAAAACAGCGTGGATGGCGTCTCCAGGCGATCTGACGGTTCACTAAACGAGCTCTGCTTA
TATAGACCTCCCACCGTACACGCCTACCGCCCATTTGCGTCAATGGGGCGGAGTTGTTACGACATTTTGG
AAAGTCCCGTTGATTTTGGTGCCAAAACAAACTCCCATTGACGTCAATGGGGTGGAGACTTGGAAATCCC
CGTGAGTCAAACCGCTATCCACGCCCATTGATGTACTGCCAAAACCGCATCACCATGGTAATAGCGATGA
CTAATACGTAGATGTACTGCCAAGTAGGAAAGTCCCATAAGGTCATGTACTGGGCATAATGCCAGGCGGG
CCATTTACCGTCATTGACGTCAATAGGGGGCGTACTTGGCATATGATACACTTGATGTACTGCCAAGTGG
GCAGTTTACCGTAAATACTCCACCCATTGACGTCAATGGAAAGTCCCTATTGGCGTTACTATGGGAACAT
ACGTCATTATTGACGTCAATGGGCGGGGGTCGTTGGGCGGTCAGCCAGGCGGGCCATTTACCGTAAGTTA
TGTAACGCGGAACTCCCAAGCTTATCGATGAATTCCAAACTGGATCTCTGCTGTCCCTGTAATAAACCCG
AAAATTTTGAATTTTTGTAATTTGTTTTTGTAATTCTTTAGTTTGTATGTCTGTTGCTATTATGTCTACT
ATTCTTTCCCCTGCACTGTACCCCCCAATCCCCCCTTTTCTTTTAAAATCGATACCGTCGAGATCCGTTC
ACTAATCGAATGGATCTGTCTCTGTCTCTCTCTCCACCTTCTTCTTCTATTCCTTCGGGCCTGTCGGGTC
CCCTCGGGGTTGGGAGGTGGGTCTGAAACGATAATGGTGAATATCCCTGCCTAACTCTATTCACTATAGA
AAGTACAGCAAAAACTATTCTTAAACCTACCAAGCCTCCTACTATCATTATGAATAATTTTATATACCAC
AGCCAATTTGTTATGTTAAACCAATTCCACAAACTTGCCCATTTATCTAATTCCAATAATTCTTGTTCAT
TCTTTTCTTGCTGGTTTTGCGATTCTTCAATTAAGGAGTGTATTAAGCTTGTGTAATTGTTAATTTCTCT
GTCCCACTCCATCCAGGTCGTGTGATTCCAAATCTGTTCCAGAGATTTATTACTCCAACTAGCATTCCAA
GGCACAGCAGTGGTGCAAATGAGTTTTCCAGAGCAACCCCAAATCCCCAGGAGCTGTTGATCCTTTAGGT
ATCTTTCCACAGCCAGGATTCTTGCCTGGAGCTGCTTGATGCCCCAGACTGTGAGTTGCAACAGATGCTG
TTGCGCCTCAATAGCCCTCAGCAAATTGTTCTGCTGCTGCACTATACCAGACAATAATTGTCTGGCCTGT
ACCGTCAGCGTCATTGACGCTGCGCCCATAGTGCTTCCTGCTGCTCCCAAGAACCCAAGGAACAAAGCTC
CTATTCCCACTGCTCTTTTTTCTCTCTGCACCACTCTTCTCTTTGCCTTGGTGGGTGCTACTCCTAATGG
TTCAATTTTTACTACTTTATATTTATATAATTCACTTCTCCAATTGTCCCTCATATCTCCTCCTCCAGGT
CTGAAGATCAGCGGCCGCTTGCTGTGCGGTGGTCTTACTTTTGTTTTGCTCTTCCTCTATCTTGTCTAAA
GCTTCCTTGGTGTCTTTTATCTCTATCCTTTGATGCACACAATAGAGGGTTGCTACTGTATTATATAATG
ATCTAAGTTCTTCTGATCCTGTCTGAAGGGATGGTTGTAGCTGTCCCAGTATTTGTCTACAGCCTTCTGA
TGTTTCTAACAGGCCAGGATTAACTGCGAATCGTTCTAGCTCCCTGCTTGCCCATACTATATGTTTTAAT
TTATATTTTTTCTTTCCCCCTGGCCTTAACCGAATTTTTTCCCATCGCGATCTAATTCTCCCCCGCTTAA
TACTGACGCTCTCGCACCCATCTCTCTCCTTCTAGCCTCCGCTAGTCAAAATTTTTGGCGTACTCACCAG
TCGCCGCCCCTCGCCTCTTGCCGTGCGCGCTTCAGCAAGCCGAGTCCTGCGTCGAGAGAGCTCCTCTGGT
TTCCCTTTCGCTTTCAAGTCCCTGTTCGGGCGCCACTGCTAGAGATTTTCCACACTGACTAAAAGGGTCT
GAGGGATCTCTAGTTACCAGAGTCACACAACAGACGGGCACACACTACTTGAAGCACTCAAGGCAAGCTT
TATTGAGGCTTAAGCAGTGGGTTCCCTAGTTAGCCAGAGAGCTCCCAGGCTCAGATCTGGTCTAACCAGA
GAGACCCAGTACAGGCAAAAAGCAGCTGCTTATATGCAGGATCTGAGGGCTCGCCACTCCCCAGTCCCGC
CCAGGCCACGCCTCCCTGGAAAGTCCCCAGCGGAAAGTCCCTTGTAGCAAGCTCGATATCAGCAGTTCTT
GAAGTACTCCGGATGCAGCTCTCGGGCCACGTGATGAAATGCTAGGCGGCTGTCAAACCTCCACTCTAAC
ACTTCTCTCTCCGGGTCATCCATCCCATGCAGGCTCACAGGGTGTAACAAGCTGGTGTTCTCTCCTTTAT
TGGCCTCTTCTACCTTATCTGGCTCAACTGGTACTAGCTTGTAGCACCATCCAAAGGTCAGTGGATATCT
GACCCCTGGCCCTGGTGTGTAGTTCTGCTAATCAGGGAAGTAGCCTTGTGTGTGGTAGATCCACAGATCA
AGGATATCTTGTCTTCTTTGGGAGTGAATTAGCCCTTCCAACTACTAAGTTTGTAGTACATATTTAACAA
ATACAATTTCTTTAAAATGAAAATAATTCAGAGGAATCACAGGTTTAGAGTAAATGAAACCACAGGTAAT
TGGCAGTGGTAATAGGGTATGGGGTGGGAAGTTTGGGATGATTTTGGTTAGCTTGAGTTATCCAGTTGAT
CCAGACATGATAAGATACATTGATGAGTTTGGACAAACCACAACTAGAATGCAGTGAAAAAAATGCTTTA
TTTGTGAAATTTGTGATGCTATTGCTTTATTTGTAACCATTATAAGCTGCAATAAACAAGTTAACAACAA
CAATTGCATTCATTTTATGTTTCAGGTTCAGGGGGAGGTGTGGGAGGTTTTTTAAAGCAAGTAAAACCTC
TACAAATGTGGTATGGCTGATTATGATCTCTAGTCAAGGCACTATACATCAAATATTCCTTATTAACCCC
TTTACAAATTAAAAAGCTAAAGGTACACAATTTTTGAGCATAGTTATTAATAGCAGACACTCTATGCCTG
TGTGGAGTAAGAAAAAACAGTATGTTATGATTATAACTGTTATGCCTACTTATAAAGGTTACAGAATATT
TTTCCATAATTTTCTTGTATAGCAGTGCAGCTTTTTCCTTTGTGGTGTAAATAGCAAAGCAAGCAAGAGT
TCTATTACTAAACACAGCATGACTCAAAAAACTTAGCAATTCTGAAGGAAAGTCCTTGGGGTCTTCTACC
TTTCTCTTCTTTTTTGGAGGAGTAGAATGTTGAGAGTCAGCAGTAGCCTCATCATCACTAGATGGCATTT
CTTCTGAGCAAAACAGGTTTTCCTCATTAAAGGCATTCCACCACTGCTCCCATTCATCAGTTCCATAGGT
TGGAATCTAAAATACACAAACAATTAGAATCAGTAGTTTAACACATTATACACTTAAAAATTTTATATTT
ACCTTAGAGCTTTAAATCTCTGTAGGTAGTTTGTCCAATTATGTCACACCACAGAAGTAAGGTTCCTTCA
CAAAGATCCGGGGCCCACTCATAAATCCAGTTGCCGCCACGGTAGCCAATCACCGTATCGTATAAATCAT
CGTCGGTACGTTCGGCATCGCTCATCACAATACGTGCCTGGACGTCGAGGATTTCGCGTGGGTCAATGCC
GCGCCAGATCCACATCAGACGGTTAATCATGCGATACCAGTGAGGGATGGTTTTACCATCAAGGGCCGAC
TGCACAGGCGGTTGTGCGCCGTGATTAAAGCGGCGGACTAGCGTCGAGGTTTCAGGATGTTTAAAGCGGG
GTTTGAACAGGGTTTCGCTCAGGTTTGCCTGTGTCATGGATGCAGCCTCCAGAATACTTACTGGAAACTA
TTGTAACCCGCCTGAAGTTAAAAAGAACAACGCCCGGCAGTGCCAGGCGTTGAAAAGATTAGCGACCGGA
GATTGGCGGGACGAATACGACGCCCATATCCCACGGCTGTTCAATCCAGGTATCTTGCGGGATATCAACA
ACATAGTCATCAACCAGCGGACGACCAGCCGGTTTTGCGAAGATGGTGACAAAGTGCGCTTTTGGATACA
TTTCACGAATCGCAACCGCAGTACCACCGGTATCCACCAGGTCATCAATAACGATGAAGCCTTCGCCATC
GCCTTCTGCGCGTTTCAGCACTTTAAGCTCGCGCTGGTTGTCGTGATCGTAGCTGGAAATACAAACGGTA
TCGACATGACGAATACCCAGTTCACGCGCCAGTAACGCACCCGGTACAGACCGCCACGGCTTACGGCAAT
AATGCCTTTCCATTGTTCAGAAGGCATCAGTCGGCTTGCGAGTTTACGTGCATGGATCTGCAACATGTCC
CAGGTGACGATGTATTTTTCGCTCATGTGAAGTGTCCCAGCCTGTTTATCTACGGCTTAAAAAGTGTTCG
AGGGGAAAATAGGTTGCGCGAGATTATAGAGATCTGGCGCACTAAAAACCAGTATTTCACATGAGTCCGC
GTCTTTTTACGCACTGCCTCTCCCTGACGCGGGATAAAGTGGTATTCTCAAACATATCTCGCAAGCCTGT
CTTGTGTCCAAGCTTTTTGCAAAAGCCTAGGCCTCCAAAAAAGCCTCCTCACTACTTCTGGAATAGCTCA
GAGGCCGAGGCGGCCTCGGCCTCTGCATAAATAAAAAAAATTAGTCAGCCATGGGGCGGAGAATGGGCGG
AACTGGGCGGAGTTAGGGGCGGGATGGGCGGAGTTAGGGGCGGGACTATGGTTGCTGACTAATTGAGATG
CATGCTTTGCATACTTCTGCCTGCTGGGGAGCCTGGGGACTTTCCACACCTGGTTGCTGACTAATTGAGA
TGCATGCTTTGCATACTTCTGCCTGCTGGGGAGCCTGGGGACTTTCCACACCCTAACTGACACACATTCC
ACAGCTGCATTAATGAATCGGCCAACGCGCGGGGAGAGGCGGTTTGCGTATTGGGCGCTCTTCCGCTTCC
TCGCTCACTGACTCGCTGCGCTCGGTCGTTCGGCTGCGGCGAGCGGTATCAGCTCACTCAAAGGCGGTAA
TACGGTTATCCACAGAATCAGGGGATAACGCAGGAAAGAACATGTGAGCAAAAGGCCAGCAAAAGGCCAG
GAACCGTAAAAAGGCCGCGTTGCTGGCGTT
Features (pLannotate 1.2.2; 33 found; start..end, strand, type, name):
      1..589     -  rep_origin     ori: high-copy-number ColE1/pMB1/pBR322/pUC origin of replication
    760..1620    -  CDS            AmpR: β-lactamase; bla; confers resistance to ampicillin, carbenicillin, and related antibiotics
   1621..1725    -  promoter       AmpR promoter: bla
   1820..1855    +  CDS            rop (fragment): Rop protein, which maintains plasmids at low copy number; rop
   1957..2005    +  misc_feature   bom (fragment): basis of mobility region from pBR322
   2006..2285    -  CDS            TcR (fragment): tetracycline efflux protein; tet; confers resistance to tetracycline
   2513..2531    +  promoter       SP6 promoter: promoter for bacteriophage SP6 RNA polymerase
   2950..3048    +  CDS            TBC1D5 (fragment): TBCD5_HUMAN - Also known as KIAA0210. Experimental evidence at protein level: Swiss-Prot protein existence level 1. May act as a GTPase-activating protein (GAP) for Rab family protein(s). May act as a GAP for RAB7A. Can displace RAB7A and retromer CSC subcomplex from the endosomal membrane to the cytosol; at least retromer displacement seems to require its catalytic activity (PubMed:19531583, PubMed:20923837). Required for retrograde transport of cargo proteins from endosomes to the trans-Golgi network (TGN); the function seems to require its catalytic activity. Involved in regulation of autop
   4010..4190    -  LTR            5' LTR (truncated): truncated 5' long terminal repeat (LTR) from HIV-1
   4315..4833    -  CDS            nef (fragment): NEF_HV1LW - Experimental evidence at protein level: Swiss-Prot protein existence level 1. Extracellular Nef protein targets CD4(+) T-lymphocytes for apoptosis by interacting with CXCR4 surface receptors. From Human immunodeficiency virus type 1 group M subtype B (isolate LW123) (HIV-1).
   4846..5434    -  misc_feature   WPRE: woodchuck hepatitis virus posttranscriptional regulatory element
   5444..8695    -  CDS            AMOT: AMOT_HUMAN - Also known as KIAA1071. Experimental evidence at protein level: Swiss-Prot protein existence level 1. Plays a central role in tight junction maintenance via the complex formed with ARHGAP17, which acts by regulating the uptake of polarity proteins at tight junctions. Appears to regulate endothelial cell migration and tube formation. May also play a role in the assembly of endothelial cell-cell junctions. From Homo sapiens (Human).
   8702..9418    -  CDS            EGFP: EGFP is a basic (constitutively fluorescent) green fluorescent protein published in 1996, derived from Aequorea victoria. It is reported to be a rapidly-maturing weak dimer with moderate acid sensitivity.
   9510..9713    -  promoter       CMV promoter: human cytomegalovirus (CMV) immediate early promoter
   9714..10017   -  enhancer       CMV enhancer: human cytomegalovirus immediate early enhancer
  10081..10198   -  misc_feature   cPPT/CTS: central polypurine tract and central termination sequence of HIV-1
  10212..10312   -  CDS            Rev (fragment): human immunodeficiency virus 1 (HIV-1) Rev protein; rev; enhances nuclear export of unspliced and incompletely spliced viral mRNAs
  10689..10922   -  misc_feature   RRE: The Rev response element (RRE) of HIV-1 allows for Rev-dependent mRNA export from the nucleus to the cytoplasm.
  11068..11431   -  CDS            HIV-1 gag (fragment): gag protein from human immunodeficiency virus 1; gag
  11415..11540   -  misc_feature   HIV-1 Ψ: packaging signal of human immunodeficiency virus type 1
  11587..11844   -  LTR            5' LTR (truncated): truncated 5' long terminal repeat (LTR) from HIV-1
  11892..12221   -  CDS            nef (fragment): NEF_HV1BR - Experimental evidence at protein level: Swiss-Prot protein existence level 1. Extracellular Nef protein targets CD4(+) T-lymphocytes for apoptosis by interacting with CXCR4 surface receptors (PubMed:14990729). From Human immunodeficiency virus type 1 group M subtype B (isolate BRU/LAI) (HIV-1).
  12388..12522   -  polyA_signal   SV40 poly(A) signal: SV40 polyadenylation signal
  12545..12628   -  CDS            large T antigen (fragment): large T antigen from SV40 (simian virus 40)
  12947..12967   -  CDS            SV40 NLS: nuclear localization signal of SV40 (simian virus 40) large T antigen
  13097..13162   -  intron         small t intron: SV40 (simian virus 40) small t antigen intron
  13164..13238   -  CDS            small t antigen (fragment): SV40 (simian virus 40) small t antigen
  13242..13547   -  CDS            frsA (fragment): FRSA_ECOLI - Also known as yafA. Experimental evidence at protein level: Swiss-Prot protein existence level 1. Catalyzes the hydrolysis of esters (PubMed:15808744). Displays esterase activity toward pNP-butyrate (PubMed:15808744). May stimulate mixed-acid fermentation by acting as a fermentation/respiration switch that down-regulates respiration and up- regulates fermentation rates (PubMed:15169777). From Escherichia coli (strain K12).
  13642..13977   -  CDS            gpt (fragment): XGPT_ECOLI - Also known as gpp, gxu. Experimental evidence at protein level: Swiss-Prot protein existence level 1. Purine salvage pathway enzyme that catalyzes the transfer of the ribosyl-5-phosphate group from 5-phospho-alpha-D-ribose 1- diphosphate (PRPP) to the N9 position of the 6-oxopurines guanine and xanthine to form the corresponding ribonucleotides GMP (guanosine 5'- monophosphate) and XMP (xanthosine 5'-monophosphate), with the release of PPi. To a lesser extent, also acts on hypoxanthine (PubMed:9100006, PubMed:3886014). Does not ribophosphorylate adenine (PubMed:3886014). From Esch
  13977..14096   -  CDS            gpt (fragment): XGPT_ECOLI - Also known as gpp, gxu. Experimental evidence at protein level: Swiss-Prot protein existence level 1. Purine salvage pathway enzyme that catalyzes the transfer of the ribosyl-5-phosphate group from 5-phospho-alpha-D-ribose 1- diphosphate (PRPP) to the N9 position of the 6-oxopurines guanine and xanthine to form the corresponding ribonucleotides GMP (guanosine 5'- monophosphate) and XMP (xanthosine 5'-monophosphate), with the release of PPi. To a lesser extent, also acts on hypoxanthine (PubMed:9100006, PubMed:3886014). Does not ribophosphorylate adenine (PubMed:3886014). From Esch
  14296..14625   -  promoter       SV40 promoter: SV40 enhancer and early promoter
  14632..14688   -  CDS            lacI (fragment): lac repressor; lacI; The lac repressor binds to the lac operator to inhibit transcription in E. coli. This inhibition can be relieved by adding lactose or isopropyl-β-D-thiogalactopyranoside (IPTG).
  14690..14823   -  rep_origin     RSF ori (fragment): Plasmids containing the RSF 1030 origin of replication can be propagated in E. coli cells that contain additional plasmids with compatible origins.
