[The description below was written by a language model from this plasmid's Addgene catalogue record and pLannotate feature annotations shown in this document.]
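Description:
Lenti GFP-AMOT p130 is an HIV-1-derived lentiviral transfer plasmid for mammalian expression, built on the pHRCTS-CMV-WPRE-GFP backbone and about 14.9 kb in the sequenced record. It is propagated in E. coli through a high-copy ColE1/pUC-type origin and selected with ampicillin via the β-lactamase gene. The recombination-reduced growth strain listed for it fits a plasmid carrying repeated LTR sequences. Outside the viral region, the annotation picks up remnants of older pBR322- and pSV2gpt-type vectors: fragments of rop, bom and the tetracycline resistance gene, plus an SV40 promoter followed by gpt fragments, the small t intron and an SV40 polyadenylation signal. These appear to be backbone carry-over, and the record assigns them no function.

The viral cassette, annotated on the minus strand, runs from an HIV-1 LTR through the Ψ packaging signal, a gag fragment, the Rev response element and the cPPT/CTS, which support genome packaging, Rev-dependent nuclear export and efficient nuclear import in transduced cells. Downstream, the CMV enhancer and promoter drive a single fusion protein in which EGFP sits at the N-terminus of human angiomotin, p130 isoform. A WPRE follows to boost transcript stability and expression, and the cassette ends with a nef fragment and the second LTR. Both LTRs are annotated as truncated, but the record does not state whether the vector is self-inactivating. No mammalian selection marker is evident within the viral cassette, so transduced cells would be identified by GFP fluorescence.

The depositor notes an E5D substitution, present in all of the lab's AMOT p130 cDNAs and reported to have no functional effect. The associated publication describes angiomotin as a Hippo pathway component that inhibits YAP, so the construct suits stable expression and localisation studies of tagged AMOT.
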