Addgene plasmid #32828: Lenti GFP-AMOT p130
Depositing lab: Kunliang Guan. Depositing organization: University of California, San Diego (UCSD). Publication: Angiomotin is a novel Hippo pathway component that inhibits YAP oncoprotein. Zhao B, Li L, Lu Q, Wang LH, Liu CY, Lei Q, Guan KL. Genes Dev. 2011 Jan 1;25(1):51-63. 10.1101/gad.2000111 PubMed 21205866.
Backbone
  Vector backbone: pHRCTS-CMV-WPRE-GFP
  Vector type: Mammalian Expression, Lentiviral
Growth in bacteria
  Bacterial resistance: Ampicillin, 100 μg/mL
  Growth temperature: 37°C
  Growth strain: NEB Stable
  Copy number: Unknown
Gene/Insert
  Gene/Insert name: AMOT p130
  Species: H. sapiens (human)
  Entrez Gene: AMOT
  Tag / fusion protein: GFP hAMOT
Terms and licenses: Academic/Nonprofit Terms; Industry Terms: Not Available to Industry
Depositor comments: E5D is present in all Guan lab AMOT p130 cDNAs. According to the depositing lab, it has no effect on function.
How to cite: Lenti GFP-AMOT p130 was a gift from Kunliang Guan (Addgene plasmid # 32828 ; http://n2t.net/addgene:32828 ; RRID:Addgene_32828)
