>Addgene plasmid #32828 | Lenti GFP-AMOT p130 | addgene partial sequence | sequence record 134155 | EGFP-C 5'-CATGGTCCTGCTGGAGTTCGTG-3'
GGATCCATGAGAAATTCTGACGAACAGCCAAGTGGAGGGACCACGGTATTGCAGCGCTTTGCTACAAGAG
CAGCTTCGCTATGGCAATCCTAGTGAGAATCGCAGCCTGCTTGCCATACACCAGCAAGCCACAGGGAATG
GCCCTCCTTTCCCCAGTGGCAGTGGGAACCCGGGCCCTCAGAGTGATGTGTTGAGTCCCCAAGACCACCA
CCAACAGCTTGTGGCTCATGCTGCTCGACAAGAACCCCAGGGGCAGGAAATCCAGTCAGAAAACCTCATC
ATGGAGAAGCAGCTGTCTCCTCGAATGCAAAATAATGAAGAACTCCCGACCTATGAAGAAGCCAAGGTCC
AGTCCCAGTACTTTCGGGGCCAACAGCATGCCAGTGTTGGAGCTGCCTTCTATGTCACTGGAGTCACCAA
CCAGAAGATGAGGACTGAGGGACGCCCATCAGTTCAGCGGCTCAATCCTGGAAAGATGCACCAAGATGAG
GGACTCAGAGACCTTAAGCAAGGGCATGTCCGTTCCTTGAGTGAACGACTAATGCAGATGTCACTGGCCA
CCAGTGGAGTTAAGGCCCATCCACCTGTTACCAGTGCTCCCCTCTCCCCACCACAACCCAATGACCTCTA
CAAGAATCCCACAAGTTCCAGTGAATT
