>Addgene plasmid #32828 | Lenti GFP-AMOT p130 | addgene partial sequence | sequence record 134156 | hAMOT-F1 5'-TAAGGCCCATCCACCTGTTA-3'
ATGACCTCTACAAGAATCCCACAAGTTCCAGTGAATTCTACAAGGCCCAAGGGCCACTTCCTAACCAGCA
TAGCCTGAAGGGCATGGAACACCGAGGCCCCCCACCAGAATATCCCTTCAAGGGCATGCCACCCCAATCT
GTAGTGTGCAAGCCCCAAGAGCCAGGGCACTTCTATAGTGAGCATCGCCTGAACCAGCCAGGGAGAACAG
AGGGGCAACTGATGAGGTATCAGCATCCCCCTGAGTATGGAGCAGCCAGGCCAGCGCAGGACATCTCATT
GCCATTGTCAGCCAGGAACTCGCAGCCTCACAGCCCTACTTCTTCTCTGACCTCTGGGGGGTCCTTGCCC
TTGCTACAATCTCCACCATCCACTAGATTGTCTCCTGCCCGACACCCCTTGGTCCCAAACCAGGGAGACC
ATTCAGCTCACCTGCCTAGGCCGCAGCAGCATTTCCTTCCTAATCAGGCTCACCAGGGGGATCATTACCG
TCTCTCCCAACCTGGCCTGAGTCAGCAGCAGCAGCAACAGCAGCAGCAGCACCATCATCACCATCACCAC
CAACAACAGCAGCAGCAGCAGCCACAGCAGCAGCCAGGAGAAGCCTATTCAGCTATGCCTCGGGCTCAGC
CATCCTCTGCTTCTTATCAGCCAGTGCCAGCAGACCCTTTTGCCATTGTTTCCAGAGCCCAGCAGATGGT
TGAGATCCTCTCAGACGAGAACCGGAACTTGAGGCAAGAGTTGGAAGGATGCTATGAGA
