>Addgene plasmid #32828 | Lenti GFP-AMOT p130 | addgene partial sequence | sequence record 134158 | CMV-F 5'-CGCAAATGGGCGGTAGGCGTG-3'
ACCGTCAGATCGCCTGGAGACGCCATCCACGCTGTTTTGACCTCCATAGAAGACACCGACTCTACTAGAG
GATCTACCACCATGGTGAGCAAGGGCGAGGAGCTGTTCACCGGGGTGGTGCCCATCCTGGTCGAGCTGGA
CGGCGACGTAAACGGCCACAAGTTCAGCGTGTCCGGCGAGGGCGAGGGCGATGCCACCTACGGCAAGCTG
ACCCTGAAGTTCATCTGCACCACCGGCAAGCTGCCCGTGCCCTGGCCCACCCTCGTGACCACCCTGACCT
ACGGCGTGCAGTGCTTCAGCCGCTACCCCGACCACATGAAGCAGCACGACTTCTTCAAGTCCGCCATGCC
CGAAGGCTACGTCCAGGAGCGCACCATCTTCTTCAAGGACGACGGCAACTACAAGACCCGCGCCGAGGTG
AAGTTCGAGGGCGACACCCTGGTGAACCGCATCGAGCTGAAGGGCATCGACTTCAAGGAGGACGGCAACA
TCCTGGGGCACAAGCTGGAGTACAACTACAACAGCCACAACGTCTATATCATGGCCGACAAGCAGAAGAA
CGGCATCAAGGTGAACTTCAAGATCCGCCACAACATCGAGGACGGCAGCGTGCAGCTCGCCGACCACTAC
CAGCAGAACACCCCCATCGGCGACGGCCCCGTGCTGCTGCCCGACAACCACTACCTGAGCACCCAGTCCG
CCCTGAGCAAAGACCCCAACGAGAAGCGCGATCACATGGTCCTGCTGGAGTTCGTGACCGCCGCCGG
