>Addgene plasmid #32828 | Lenti GFP-AMOT p130 | addgene partial sequence | sequence record 134159 | WPRE-R 5'-CATAGCGTAAAAGGAGCAACA-3'
ATCCAGAGGTTGATTCTCGAGTTAGATGAGATATTCCACCATCTCTGCATCAGGCTCTTGTCCCAGGATC
TGAATGGGAGTTTTTCTTTCCAGAGTATTGGAGTGGAACACAGGCCCATCTGTTTTGTCTGGATTGCAGG
TCAAACTTGGTATAGACAAACGATGTGGTCCAGGACCGGTAGCTGGACTTGCAGGAACCTCAGCCTGAGC
CACAGCTGGAGTTGGAGTTGGAGCTGGAGTTGGAGCCACAGCCGGAGCTGAAGTTGGTGCCTGAGTCTGA
GCAGGAGCAGAAGCCTGAGCCGCTGCTGGAGCTGGGACCGGAACCAGAGCCGGAGCTGGAACTGGAGCCG
GAGCAGCTGGAGCAACCTGAACAGCAGCAGCAGCAGCAGCAGAAGGAGCAACGGCAGCAGCTGAGGCAAC
AGAGGCAGCAGCTGGAATCTGACCAGCAGCAGCTGGAGAAACAGCAGCAGCAGTAGCAGCGGCAGTGGCT
GGAGACGGGGCAGCAGCAGCAGCTGGAGCAGCAGCAGCAGCAACAGCAACTGGAGCAGCAGCTACCATGG
TGGTGGTGATGGTGGCAGCAGTGGCAGTGATGGCGGCAGCAGTGGCGGCAGCAGCAACTGGAGCAGGAAC
AGAGATGGGAGCAACAGCTGCAGTTTTGTTCGATTCCGTCCCACGTTCAGTTTGGGTACTGCAGTCTCGG
CTGTCTGTCTT
